>Addgene plasmid #200798 | CLIPf-KIF5A(411-680)-SNAPf-HisTag-FLAG | addgene full sequence | sequence record 435689 | Addgene NGS Result
AAGGTTGGGCTTCGGAATCGTTTTCCGGGACGCCGGCTGGATGATCCTCCAGCGCGGGGATCTCATGCTG
GAGTTCTTCGCCCACCCCAACTTGTTTATTGCAGCTTATAATGGTTACAAATAAAGCAATAGCATCACAA
ATTTCACAAATAAAGCATTTTTTTCACTGCATTCTAGTTGTGGTTTGTCCAAACTCATCAATGTATCTTA
TCATGTCTGTATACCGTCGACCTCTAGCTAGAGCTTGGCGTAATCATGGTCATAGCTGTTTCCTGTGTGA
AATTGTTATCCGCTCACAATTCCACACAACATACGAGCCGGAAGCATAAAGTGTAAAGCCTGGGGTGCCT
AATGAGTGAGCTAACTCACATTAATTGCGTTGCGCTCACTGCCCGCTTTCCAGTCGGGAAACCTGTCGTG
CCAGCTGCATTAATGAATCGGCCAACGCGCGGGGAGAGGCGGTTTGCGTATTGGGCGCTCTTCCGCTTCC
TCGCTCACTGACTCGCTGCGCTCGGTCGTTCGGCTGCGGCGAGCGGTATCAGCTCACTCAAAGGCGGTAA
TACGGTTATCCACAGAATCAGGGGATAACGCAGGAAAGAACATGTGAGCAAAAGGCCAGCAAAAGGCCAG
GAACCGTAAAAAGGCCGCGTTGCTGGCGTTTTTCCATAGGCTCCGCCCCCCTGACGAGCATCACAAAAAT
CGACGCTCAAGTCAGAGGTGGCGAAACCCGACAGGACTATAAAGATACCAGGCGTTTCCCCCTGGAAGCT
CCCTCGTGCGCTCTCCTGTTCCGACCCTGCCGCTTACCGGATACCTGTCCGCCTTTCTCCCTTCGGGAAG
CGTGGCGCTTTCTCATAGCTCACGCTGTAGGTATCTCAGTTCGGTGTAGGTCGTTCGCTCCAAGCTGGGC
TGTGTGCACGAACCCCCCGTTCAGCCCGACCGCTGCGCCTTATCCGGTAACTATCGTCTTGAGTCCAACC
CGGTAAGACACGACTTATCGCCACTGGCAGCAGCCACTGGTAACAGGATTAGCAGAGCGAGGTATGTAGG
CGGTGCTACAGAGTTCTTGAAGTGGTGGCCTAACTACGGCTACACTAGAAGAACAGTATTTGGTATCTGC
GCTCTGCTGAAGCCAGTTACCTTCGGAAAAAGAGTTGGTAGCTCTTGATCCGGCAAACAAACCACCGCTG
GTAGCGGTGGTTTTTTTGTTTGCAAGCAGCAGATTACGCGCAGAAAAAAAGGATCTCAAGAAGATCCTTT
GATCTTTTCTACGGGGTCTGACGCTCAGTGGAACGAAAACTCACGTTAAGGGATTTTGGTCATGAGATTA
TCAAAAAGGATCTTCACCTAGATCCTTTTAAATTAAAAATGAAGTTTTAAATCAATCTAAAGTATATATG
AGTAAACTTGGTCTGACAGTTACCAATGCTTAATCAGTGAGGCACCTATCTCAGCGATCTGTCTATTTCG
TTCATCCATAGTTGCCTGACTCCCCGTCGTGTAGATAACTACGATACGGGAGGGCTTACCATCTGGCCCC
AGTGCTGCAATGATACCGCGAGACCCACGCTCACCGGCTCCAGATTTATCAGCAATAAACCAGCCAGCCG
GAAGGGCCGAGCGCAGAAGTGGTCCTGCAACTTTATCCGCCTCCATCCAGTCTATTAATTGTTGCCGGGA
AGCTAGAGTAAGTAGTTCGCCAGTTAATAGTTTGCGCAACGTTGTTGCCATTGCTACAGGCATCGTGGTG
TCACGCTCGTCGTTTGGTATGGCTTCATTCAGCTCCGGTTCCCAACGATCAAGGCGAGTTACATGATCCC
CCATGTTGTGCAAAAAAGCGGTTAGCTCCTTCGGTCCTCCGATCGTTGTCAGAAGTAAGTTGGCCGCAGT
GTTATCACTCATGGTTATGGCAGCACTGCATAATTCTCTTACTGTCATGCCATCCGTAAGATGCTTTTCT
GTGACTGGTGAGTACTCAACCAAGTCATTCTGAGAATAGTGTATGCGGCGACCGAGTTGCTCTTGCCCGG
CGTCAATACGGGATAATACCGCGCCACATAGCAGAACTTTAAAAGTGCTCATCATTGGAAAACGTTCTTC
GGGGCGAAAACTCTCAAGGATCTTACCGCTGTTGAGATCCAGTTCGATGTAACCCACTCGTGCACCCAAC
TGATCTTCAGCATCTTTTACTTTCACCAGCGTTTCTGGGTGAGCAAAAACAGGAAGGCAAAATGCCGCAA
AAAAGGGAATAAGGGCGACACGGAAATGTTGAATACTCATACTCTTCCTTTTTCAATATTATTGAAGCAT
TTATCAGGGTTATTGTCTCATGAGCGGATACATATTTGAATGTATTTAGAAAAATAAACAAATAGGGGTT
CCGCGCACATTTCCCCGAAAAGTGCCACCTGACGTCGACGGATCGGGAGATCTCCCGATCCCCTATGGTG
CACTCTCAGTACAATCTGCTCTGATGCCGCATAGTTAAGCCAGTATCTGCTCCCTGCTTGTGTGTTGGAG
GTCGCTGAGTAGTGCGCGAGCAAAATTTAAGCTACAACAAGGCAAGGCTTGACCGACAATTGCATGAAGA
ATCTGCTTAGGGTTAGGCGTTTTGCGCTGCTTCGCGATGTACGGGCCAGATATACGCGTTGACATTGATT
ATTGACTAGTTATTAATAGTAATCAATTACGGGGTCATTAGTTCATAGCCCATATATGGAGTTCCGCGTT
ACATAACTTACGGTAAATGGCCCGCCTGGCTGACCGCCCAACGACCCCCGCCCATTGACGTCAATAATGA
CGTATGTTCCCATAGTAACGCCAATAGGGACTTTCCATTGACGTCAATGGGTGGAGTATTTACGGTAAAC
TGCCCACTTGGCAGTACATCAAGTGTATCATATGCCAAGTACGCCCCCTATTGACGTCAATGACGGTAAA
TGGCCCGCCTGGCATTATGCCCAGTACATGACCTTATGGGACTTTCCTACTTGGCAGTACATCTACGTAT
TAGTCATCGCTATTACCATGGTGATGCGGTTTTGGCAGTACATCAATGGGCGTGGATAGCGGTTTGACTC
ACGGGGATTTCCAAGTCTCCACCCCATTGACGTCAATGGGAGTTTGTTTTGGCACCAAAATCAACGGGAC
TTTCCAAAATGTCGTAACAACTCCGCCCCATTGACGCAAATGGGCGGTAGGCGTGTACGGTGGGAGGTCT
ATATAAGCAGAGCTCTCTGGCTAACTAGAGAACCCACTGCTTACTGGCTTATCGAAATTAATACGACTCA
CTATAGGGAGACCCAAGCTGGCTAGCGTTTAAACTTAAGCTTGGTACCATGGACAAGGACTGCGAGATGA
AGCGGACCACACTGGATAGCCCTCTGGGCAAGCTGGAACTGAGCGGCTGTGAACAGGGCCTGCACCGGAT
CATCTTTCTCGGCAAGGGAACCTCTGCCGCCGATGCTGTTGAAGTGCCTGCTCCTGCTGCTGTGCTCGGA
GGACCTGAACCTCTGATTCAGGCCACCGCCTGGCTGAACGCCTACTTTCATCAGCCCGAGGCCATCGAGG
AGTTCCCCGTTCCTGCTCTGCATCACCCCGTGTTCCAGCAAGAAAGCTTCACCAGACAGGTGCTGTGGAA
GCTGCTGAAGGTGGTCAAGTTCGGCGAAGTGATCAGCGAGTCTCACCTGGCCGCTCTCGTGGGAAATCCA
GCTGCTACAGCCGCCGTGAACACAGCCCTGGATGGAAACCCTGTGCCTATTCTGATCCCCTGCCACAGAG
TGGTGCAGGGCGATTCTGATGTGGGCCCTTATCTTGGAGGCCTGGCCGTGAAAGAATGGCTGCTGGCCCA
CGAAGGACACAGACTGGGAAAACCTGGCCTCGGAGGATCCCCTGAGGAAAGGCAGAAATATGAGGAAGAG
ATCCGCCGTCTCTACAAGCAGCTTGATGACAAGGATGATGAGATCAACCAGCAGAGCCAGCTCATTGAGA
AGCTGAAGCAGCAGATGCTGGACCAGGAAGAGCTGCTCGTGTCCACTCGGGGAGACAACGAGAAGGTCCA
GCGGGAGCTTAGCCACCTGCAGTCCGAGAACGATGCTGCGAAGGACGAGGTGAAGGAAGTGCTGCAGGCC
CTAGAGGAGCTGGCGGTCAACTACGACCAGAAGTCCCAGGAGGTGGAGGAGAAGAGCCAGCAGAACCAGC
TGCTGGTGGACGAGCTGTCCCAGAAAGTGGCCACCATGCTGTCCCTGGAGTCCGAGCTACAGCGGCTCCA
GGAGGTCAGTGGACACCAGCGAAAGCGGATCGCTGAGGTGCTGAATGGGCTGATGAGGGACCTGAGTGAG
TTCAGTGTCATCGTGGGCAACGGCGAGATTAAGCTGCCCGTGGAGATCAGTGGGGCCATCGAGGAGGAGT
TCACGGTGGCCCGGCTCTACATCAGCAAGATCAAGTCGGAGGTGAAGTCCGTGGTTAAGCGATGTCGGCA
GCTGGAGAACCTCCAGGTGGAGTGTCATCGCAAGATGGAGGTGACCGGTAGGGAGCTGTCATCTTGCCAA
CTGCTCATCTCACAGCATGAGGCCAAGATCCGTTCACTCACGGAGTACATGCAGACTGTGGAGTTGAAGA
AACGGCACCTGGAAGAGTCCTACGACTCCCTGAGCGATGAGCTTGCCAGGCTCCAGGCGCACGAAACTGT
ACACGAGGTAGAATTCGATAAGGATTGTGAAATGAAGCGCACAACCCTGGACTCCCCACTGGGCAAACTT
GAGCTGTCTGGATGCGAGCAGGGACTGCACAGAATCATATTCCTCGGAAAGGGCACCAGCGCCGCTGATG
CAGTGGAAGTTCCAGCACCAGCTGCAGTGCTTGGTGGACCAGAGCCACTTATGCAGGCTACAGCTTGGCT
GAATGCTTATTTCCACCAGCCGGAAGCCATCGAAGAGTTTCCCGTGCCAGCACTGCACCATCCTGTCTTT
CAACAAGAGTCCTTCACACGGCAAGTCCTGTGGAAACTCCTGAAAGTCGTGAAATTTGGGGAAGTGATCT
CCTACAGCCACCTGGCTGCACTGGCCGGAAATCCTGCAGCAACTGCCGCTGTGAAAACTGCCCTGTCCGG
CAATCCAGTGCCAATCCTGATTCCTTGTCACCGGGTCGTCCAGGGCGACCTGGATGTTGGAGGATATGAA
GGCGGACTGGCTGTCAAAGAGTGGCTCCTTGCTCACGAGGGCCATAGACTCGGAAAGCCTGGACTTGGTG
GAAGCGCCGGATCTGCAGCAGGATCTGGCGAGTTTCACCACCACCATCACCACGACTACAAGGACGACGA
CGACAAATGAGCGGCCGCTCGAGTCTAGAGGGCCCGTTTAAACCCGCTGATCAGCCTCGACTGTGCCTTC
TAGTTGCCAGCCATCTGTTGTTTGCCCCTCCCCCGTGCCTTCCTTGACCCTGGAAGGTGCCACTCCCACT
GTCCTTTCCTAATAAAATGAGGAAATTGCATCGCATTGTCTGAGTAGGTGTCATTCTATTCTGGGGGGTG
GGGTGGGGCAGGACAGCAAGGGGGAGGATTGGGAAGACAATAGCAGGCATGCTGGGGATGCGGTGGGCTC
TATGGCTTCTGAGGCGGAAAGAACCAGCTGGGGCTCTAGGGGGTATCCCC
[124 nt withheld, positions 5651-5774]
C
[91 nt withheld, positions 5776-5866]
A
[49 nt withheld, positions 5868-5916]
CCTTTGACGTTGGAGTCCACGTTCTTT
[37 nt withheld, positions 5944-5980]
ACCCTATCTCGGTCTATTCTTTTGATTTATAAGGGATTTTGCCGATTTCGGCCTATTGGTTAAAAAATGA
GCTGATTTAACAAAAATTTAACGCGAATTAATTCTGTGGAATGTGTGTCAGTTAGGGTGTGGAAAGTCCC
CAGGCTCCCCAGCAGGCAGAAGTATGCAAAGCATGCATCTCAATTAGTCAGCAACCAGGTGTGGAAAGTC
CCCAGGCTCCCCAGCAGGCAGAAGTATGCAAAGCATGCATCTCAATTAGTCAGCAACCATAGTCCCGCCC
CTAACTCCGCCCATCCCGCCCCTAACTCCGCCCAGTTCCGCCCATTCTCCGCCCCATGGCTGACTAATTT
TTTTTATTTATGCAGAGGCCGAGGCCGCCTCTGCCTCTGAGCTATTCCAGAAGTAGTGAGGAGGCTTTTT
TGGAGGCCTAGGCTTTTGCAAAAAGCTCCCGGGAGCTTGTATATCCATTTTCGGATCTGATCAAGAGACA
GGATGAGGATCGTTTCGCATGATTGAACAAGATGGATTGCACGCAGGTTCTCCGGCCGCTTGGGTGGAGA
GGCTATTCGGCTATGACTGGGCACAACAGACAATCGGCTGCTCTGATGCCGCCGTGTTCCGGCTGTCAGC
GCAGGGGCGCCCGGTTCTTTTTGTCAAGACCGACCTGTCCGGTGCCCTGAATGAACTGCAGGACGAGGCA
GCGCGGCTATCGTGGCTGGCCACGACGGGCGTTCCTTGCGCAGCTGTGCTCGACGTTGTCACTGAAGCGG
GAAGGGACTGGCTGCTATTGGGCGAAGTGCCGGGGCAGGATCTCCTGTCATCTCACCTTGCTCCTGCCGA
GAAAGTATCCATCATGGCTGATGCAATGCGGCGGCTGCATACGCTTGATCCGGCTACCTGCCCATTCGAC
CACCAAGCGAAACATCGCATCGAGCGAGCACGTACTCGGATGGAAGCCGGTCTTGTCGATCAGGATGATC
TGGACGAAGAGCATCAGGGGCTCGCGCCAGCCGAACTGTTCGCCAGGCTCAAGGCGCGCATGCCCGACGG
CGAGGATCTCGTCGTGACCCATGGCGATGCCTGCTTGCCGAATATCATGGTGGAAAATGGCCGCTTTTCT
GGATTCATCGACTGTGGCCGGCTGGGTGTGGCGGACCGCTATCAGGACATAGCGTTGGCTACCCGTGATA
TTGCTGAAGAGCTTGGCGGCGAATGGGCTGACCGCTTCCTCGTGCTTTACGGTATCGCCGCTCCCGATTC
GCAGCGCATCGCCTTCTATCGCCTTCTTGACGAGTTCTTCTGAGCGGGACTCTGGGGTTCGAAATGACCG
ACCAAGCGACGCCCAACCTGCCATCACGAGATTTCGATTCCACCGCCGCCTTCTATGA
Features (pLannotate 1.2.2; 23 found; start..end, strand, type, name):
     89..210     +  polyA_signal   SV40 poly(A) signal: SV40 polyadenylation signal
    283..299     -  protein_bind   lac operator: The lac repressor binds to the lac operator to inhibit transcription in E. coli. This inhibition can be relieved by adding lactose or isopropyl-β-D-thiogalactopyranoside (IPTG). lac repressor encoded by lacI
    307..337     -  promoter       lac promoter: promoter for the E. coli lac operon
    352..373     -  protein_bind   CAP binding site: CAP binding activates transcription in the presence of cAMP. E. coli catabolite activator protein
    386..478     -  CDS            lacI (fragment): lac repressor; lacI; The lac repressor binds to the lac operator to inhibit transcription in E. coli. This inhibition can be relieved by adding lactose or isopropyl-β-D-thiogalactopyranoside (IPTG).
    661..1249    -  rep_origin     ori: high-copy-number ColE1/pMB1/pBR322/pUC origin of replication
   1420..2280    -  CDS            AmpR: β-lactamase; bla; confers resistance to ampicillin, carbenicillin, and related antibiotics
   2281..2385    -  promoter       AmpR promoter: bla
   2444..2496    -  misc_feature   bom (fragment): basis of mobility region from pBR322
   2651..3030    +  enhancer       CMV enhancer: human cytomegalovirus immediate early enhancer
   3031..3234    +  promoter       CMV promoter: human cytomegalovirus (CMV) immediate early promoter
   3230..3263    +  LTR            5' LTR (truncated) (fragment): truncated 5' long terminal repeat (LTR) from HIV-1
   3279..3297    +  promoter       T7 promoter: promoter for bacteriophage T7 RNA polymerase
   3339..3890    +  CDS            MGMT (fragment): MGMT_HUMAN - Experimental evidence at protein level: Swiss-Prot protein existence level 1. Involved in the cellular defense against the biological effects of O6-methylguanine (O6-MeG) and O4-methylthymine (O4-MeT) in DNA. Repairs the methylated nucleobase in DNA by stoichiometrically transferring the methyl group to a cysteine residue in the enzyme. This is a suicide reaction: the enzyme is irreversibly inactivated. From Homo sapiens (Human).
   3888..4766    +  CDS            KIF5A (fragment): KIF5A_HUMAN - Also known as NKHC1. Experimental evidence at protein level: Swiss-Prot protein existence level 1. Microtubule-dependent motor required for slow axonal transport of neurofilament proteins (NFH, NFM and NFL). Can induce formation of neurite-like membrane protrusions in non-neuronal cells in a ZFYVE27-dependent manner. The ZFYVE27-KIF5A complex contributes to the vesicular transport of VAPA, VAPB, SURF4, RAB11A, RAB11B and RTN3 proteins in neurons. Required for anterograde axonal transportation of MAPK8IP3/JIP3 which is essential for MAPK8IP3/JIP3 function in axon elongation. From
   4707..5267    +  CDS            MGMT (fragment): MGMT_HUMAN - Experimental evidence at protein level: Swiss-Prot protein existence level 1. Involved in the cellular defense against the biological effects of O6-methylguanine (O6-MeG) and O4-methylthymine (O4-MeT) in DNA. Repairs the methylated nucleobase in DNA by stoichiometrically transferring the methyl group to a cysteine residue in the enzyme. This is a suicide reaction: the enzyme is irreversibly inactivated. From Homo sapiens (Human).
   5304..5326    +  CDS            5xFLAG (fragment): five tandem FLAG® epitope tags
   5381..5605    +  polyA_signal   bGH poly(A) signal: bovine growth hormone polyadenylation signal
   5609..5630    +  promoter       SV40 promoter (fragment): SV40 enhancer and early promoter
   5651..6079    +  rep_origin     f1 ori (sequence partly withheld): f1 bacteriophage origin of replication; arrow indicates direction of (+) strand synthesis
   6093..6422    +  promoter       SV40 promoter: SV40 enhancer and early promoter
   6489..7280    +  CDS            neo: KKA2_KLEPN - Also known as kan, nptII. Experimental evidence at protein level: Swiss-Prot protein existence level 1. Resistance to kanamycin, neomycin, paromomycin, ribostamycin, butirosin and gentamicin B. From Klebsiella pneumoniae.
   7304..94      +  CDS            ble (fragment) (across the origin): BLE_KLEPN - Experimental evidence at protein level: Swiss-Prot protein existence level 1. Binding protein with a strong affinity to the bleomycin family of antibiotics. Binds to CL990; an antimitotic-antibiotic compound. From Klebsiella pneumoniae.
