[The description below was written by a language model from this plasmid's Addgene catalogue record and pLannotate feature annotations shown in this document.]
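Description:
CLIPf-KIF5A(411-680)-SNAPf-HisTag-FLAG is a mammalian expression plasmid built on the pCLAP backbone, with a total sequenced length of about 7.4 kb. In E. coli it replicates from a high-copy ColE1/pUC-type origin and is selected through the β-lactamase (AmpR) gene. An f1 origin is also present. For mammalian cells, an SV40 early promoter drives a neomycin phosphotransferase gene followed by an SV40 polyadenylation signal, allowing G418 selection of stable transfectants.

The payload is an 810 bp fragment of mouse Kif5a encoding residues 411-680 of the kinesin-1 heavy chain, cloned between BamHI and EcoRI sites that remain intact. The automated annotation matched this region to the human KIF5A homologue, but the catalogue record gives the species as mouse. The fragment sits in frame between tags supplied by the backbone: CLIPf at the N terminus, and SNAPf, a His tag and a FLAG epitope at the C terminus. The two flanking coding regions annotated as MGMT fragments correspond to CLIPf and SNAPf, both of which are engineered derivatives of human O6-alkylguanine-DNA alkyltransferase that covalently and orthogonally react with benzylcytosine and benzylguanine substrates. Transcription is driven by the CMV enhancer/promoter and terminated by the bGH polyadenylation signal. A T7 promoter upstream of the open reading frame also permits in vitro transcription.

This arrangement lets each end of the KIF5A segment be labelled with a different fluorophore, while the His and FLAG tags support purification and detection. That fits the associated study of kinesin-1 flexibility and conformation, although the record itself states only mammalian expression as the purpose.
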