Addgene plasmid #200798: CLIPf-KIF5A(411-680)-SNAPf-HisTag-FLAG
Purpose: Mammalian expression of CLIPf-KIF5A(411-680)-SNAPf-HisTag-FLAG
Depositing lab: Alison Twelvetrees. Depositing organization: University of Sheffield. Publication: Kinesin-1 is highly flexible and adopts an open conformation in the absence of cargo. Smith ER, Turner ED, Abdelhamid MAS, Craggs TD, Twelvetrees AE. iScience. 2026 Feb 2;29(3):114875. doi: 10.1016/j.isci.2026.114875. eCollection 2026 Mar 20. PubMed 41732280.
Backbone
  Vector backbone: pCLAP
  Backbone size w/o insert (bp): 6558
  Vector type: Mammalian Expression
  Selectable markers: Neomycin (select with G418)
Growth in bacteria
  Bacterial resistance: Ampicillin, 100 μg/mL
  Growth temperature: 37°C
  Growth strain: DH5alpha
  Copy number: High Copy
Gene/Insert
  Gene/Insert name: KIF5A
  Species: M. musculus (mouse)
  Insert size (bp): 810
  Mutation: 411-680
  Entrez Gene: Kif5a (a.k.a. D10Bwg0738e, Khc, Kif5, Kns, mKIAA4086)
  Promoter: CMV & T7
  Tag / fusion protein: CLIPf (N terminal on backbone); SNAPf, HisTag, FLAG (C terminal on backbone)
  Cloning method: Restriction Enzyme; 5′ cloning site BamHI (not destroyed); 3′ cloning site EcoRI (not destroyed)
  Sequencing primers: 5′ CMV; 3′ BGHrev
Terms and licenses: Academic/Nonprofit Terms; Industry Terms: Not Available to Industry
Depositor comments: Please visit https://doi.org/10.1101/2024.12.20.629623 for bioRxiv preprint.
How to cite: CLIPf-KIF5A(411-680)-SNAPf-HisTag-FLAG was a gift from Alison Twelvetrees (Addgene plasmid # 200798 ; http://n2t.net/addgene:200798 ; RRID:Addgene_200798)
